Addgene plasmid #114986: PRK8 I11_pECIA2
Purpose: Bait vector PRK8 I11_pECIA2 should be used with prey vector PRK8 I11_pECIA14.
Depositing lab: Youssef Belkhadir. Depositing organization: Gregor Mendel Institute of Molecular Plant Biology. Publication: An extracellular network of Arabidopsis leucine-rich repeat receptor kinases. Smakowska-Luzan E, Mott GA, Parys K, Stegmann M, Howton TC, Layeghifard M, Neuhold J, Lehner A, Kong J, Grunwald K, Weinberger N, Satbhai SB, Mayer D, Busch W, Madalinski M, Stolt-Bergner P, Provart NJ, Mukhtar MS, Zipfel C, Desveaux D, Guttman DS, Belkhadir Y. Nature. 2018 Jan 18;553(7688):342-346. doi: 10.1038/nature25184. Epub 2018 Jan 10. PubMed 29320478.
Backbone
  Vector backbone: pECIA2
  Backbone manufacturer: Chris Garcia (Addgene plasmid # 47032)
  Vector type: Insect Expression
Growth in bacteria
  Bacterial resistance: Ampicillin, 100 μg/mL
  Growth temperature: 37°C
  Growth strain: DH5alpha
  Copy number: High Copy
Gene/Insert
  Gene/Insert name: AT1G72460
  Species: A. thaliana (mustard weed)
  Entrez Gene: AT1G72460 (a.k.a. AT1G72460, T10D10.7, T10D10_7)
  Promoter: Metallothionein (Copper-Inducible)
  Tag / fusion protein: Fc, V5 and hexahistidine tags (C terminal on backbone)
  Cloning method: Ligation Independent Cloning
Terms and licenses: Academic/Nonprofit Terms; Industry Terms: Not Available to Industry
Depositor comments: Plasmid for secreted expression in Drosophila cell culture by induction via CuSO4. Insert is an extracellular domain of indicated LRR-RK, C-terminally tagged with Fc, V5 and hexahistidine tags. Insert Protein Sequence: SITESESLLKFKKSLNNTKSLDSWTPESEPCGASQRWIGLLCNKNSVFGLQIEQMGLSGKVDVAPLKDLPSLRTISIMNNSFSGDIPEFNRLTALKSLYISGNRFSGNIPSDYFETMVSLKKAWLSNNHFSGLIPISLATTLPNLIELRLENNQFIGSIPNFTQTTLAIVDLSNNQLTGEIPPGLLKFDAKTFAGNSGLCGAKLSTPCPQPKNSTASITIEGTMKDANKS
How to cite: PRK8 I11_pECIA2 was a gift from Youssef Belkhadir (Addgene plasmid # 114986 ; http://n2t.net/addgene:114986 ; RRID:Addgene_114986)
