[The description below was written by a language model from this plasmid's Addgene catalogue record and pLannotate feature annotations shown in this document.]
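Description:
PRK8 I11_pECIA2 is an insect-cell expression plasmid built on the pECIA2 backbone, designed for secreted production of a plant receptor ectodomain in Drosophila cell culture. It is propagated in E. coli as a high-copy plasmid through a ColE1/pUC-type origin and selected with ampicillin via the β-lactamase gene. The feature table also picks up pUC- and pBR322-derived remnants (lac promoter/operator, and fragments of lacZα, lacI, rop and bom), which are backbone leftovers with no apparent role in the expression cassette.

The payload is the extracellular domain of the Arabidopsis thaliana leucine-rich repeat receptor kinase encoded by AT1G72460 (PRK8 in the construct name), inserted by ligation-independent cloning. Transcription is driven by the Drosophila metallothionein promoter, which is induced by copper sulfate. A Drosophila BiP signal sequence upstream of the insert directs the protein into the secretory pathway. The ectodomain itself is not annotated in the feature table, but it would occupy the gap between the signal peptide and the downstream human IgG1 Fc fragment. The Fc is followed by a V5 epitope and, according to the catalogue record, a hexahistidine tag that the annotation did not detect. An SV40 polyadenylation signal lies downstream of the cassette, although it is annotated on the opposite strand.

The plasmid is the "bait" member of a pair and is meant to be used with the corresponding prey construct in pECIA14. The Fc fusion gives a dimeric, capturable secreted protein. Such bait–prey sets were used to test pairwise ectodomain interactions when mapping the extracellular interaction network of Arabidopsis LRR receptor kinases.
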