Features (pLannotate 1.2.2; 17 found; start..end, strand, type, name):
     23..449     +  promoter       MT promoter: Drosophila metallothionein promoter
    467..520     +  sig_peptide    BiP signal sequence: Drosophila BiP signal sequence
   1241..1921    +  CDS            IGHG1 (fragment): IGHG1_HUMAN - Experimental evidence at protein level: Swiss-Prot protein existence level 1. Constant region of immunoglobulin heavy chains. Immunoglobulins, also known as antibodies, are membrane-bound or secreted glycoproteins produced by B lymphocytes. In the recognition phase of humoral immunity, the membrane-bound immunoglobulins serve as receptors which, upon binding of a specific antigen, trigger the clonal expansion and differentiation of B lymphocytes into immunoglobulins- secreting plasma cells. Secreted immunoglobulins mediate the effector phase of humoral immunity, which results in
   1940..1981    +  CDS            V5 tag: epitope tag from simian virus 5
   2081..2215    -  polyA_signal   SV40 poly(A) signal: SV40 polyadenylation signal
   2238..2322    -  CDS            large T antigen (fragment): large T antigen from SV40 (simian virus 40)
   2322..2346    +  misc_feature   MCS (fragment): pUC18/19 multiple cloning site
   2383..2399    -  protein_bind   lac operator: The lac repressor binds to the lac operator to inhibit transcription in E. coli. This inhibition can be relieved by adding lactose or isopropyl-β-D-thiogalactopyranoside (IPTG). lac repressor encoded by lacI
   2407..2437    -  promoter       lac promoter: promoter for the E. coli lac operon
   2452..2473    -  protein_bind   CAP binding site: CAP binding activates transcription in the presence of cAMP. E. coli catabolite activator protein
   2486..2578    -  CDS            lacI (fragment): lac repressor; lacI; The lac repressor binds to the lac operator to inhibit transcription in E. coli. This inhibition can be relieved by adding lactose or isopropyl-β-D-thiogalactopyranoside (IPTG).
   2761..3349    -  rep_origin     ori: high-copy-number ColE1/pMB1/pBR322/pUC origin of replication
   3520..4380    -  CDS            AmpR: β-lactamase; bla; confers resistance to ampicillin, carbenicillin, and related antibiotics
   4381..4485    -  promoter       AmpR promoter: bla
   4580..4615    +  CDS            rop (fragment): Rop protein, which maintains plasmids at low copy number; rop
   4717..4816    +  misc_feature   bom (fragment): basis of mobility region from pBR322
   4822..21      -  CDS            lacZα (fragment) (across the origin): LacZα fragment of β-galactosidase; lacZ fragment
>Addgene plasmid #114986 | PRK8 I11_pECIA2 | addgene full sequence | sequence record 296775 | Addgene NGS Result
GTAAAACGACGGCCAGTGAATTAATTCGTTGCAGGACAGGATGTGGTGCCCGATGTGACTAGCTCTTTGC
TGCAGGCCGTCCTATCCTCTGGTTCCGATAAGAGACCCAGAACTCCGGCCCCCCACCGCCCACCGCCACC
CCCATACATATGTGGTACGCAAGTAAGAGTGCCTGCGCATGCCCCATGTGCCCCACCAAGAGCTTTGCAT
CCCATACAAGTCCCCAAAGTGGAGAACCGAACCAATTCTTCGCGGGCAGAACAAAAGCTTCTGCACACGT
CTCCACTCGAATTTGGAGCCGGCCGGCGTGTGCAAAAGAGGTGAATCGAACGAAAGACCCGTGTGTAAAG
CCGCGTTTCCAAAATGTATAAAACCGAGAGCATCTGGCCAATGTGCATCAGTTGTGGTCAGCAGCAAAAT
CAAGTGAATCATCTCAGTGCAACTAAAGGGGGGATCCGATCTCAATATGAAGTTATGCATATTACTGGCC
GTCGTGGCCTTTGTTGGCCTCTCGCTCGGGTCGATAACCGAATCAGAATCTTTATTGAAATTCAAGAAGT
CCTTAAACAACACCAAGTCTCTTGATTCTTGGACACCAGAGTCAGAACCTTGTGGAGCAAGCCAACGATG
GATCGGATTACTCTGCAACAAAAACTCTGTCTTTGGCCTCCAGATCGAACAAATGGGTCTATCAGGAAAA
GTTGATGTCGCTCCGTTAAAAGACCTACCATCTTTACGCACCATAAGCATAATGAACAACTCTTTCTCTG
GTGACATACCCGAGTTTAACAGATTAACCGCTCTGAAGTCGCTTTACATATCAGGAAATCGATTCTCTGG
TAACATTCCTTCTGATTATTTCGAAACAATGGTGTCGCTAAAGAAAGCTTGGCTGTCAAACAACCATTTC
TCTGGTCTCATTCCTATCTCATTGGCAACTACATTGCCAAATCTCATTGAGTTACGCCTCGAAAATAATC
AATTCATCGGGAGTATACCTAATTTCACACAAACGACTTTAGCTATTGTTGATCTATCAAACAACCAACT
AACCGGAGAAATACCTCCCGGTTTGTTGAAATTCGACGCGAAGACTTTTGCGGGGAATTCTGGCCTTTGC
GGTGCCAAGCTATCCACTCCATGCCCACAACCAAAAAATTCGACTGCATCCATAACGATAGAAGGAACAA
TGAAAGATGCAAATAAGAGCCTGGAGGTGCTGTTCCAGGGACCAGGGAGCGACAAAACTCACACATGCCC
ACCGTGCCCAGCACCTGAACTCCTGGGGGGACCGTCAGTCTTCCTCTTCCCCCCAAAACCCAAGGACACC
CTCATGATCTCCCGGACCCCTGAGGTCACATGCGTGGTGGTGGACGTGAGCCACGAAGACCCTGAGGTCA
AGTTCAACTGGTACGTGGACGGCGTGGAGGTGCATAATGCCAAGACAAAGCCGCGGGAGGAGCAGTACAA
CAGCACGTACCGTGTGGTCAGCGTCCTCACCGTCCTGCACCAGGACTGGCTGAATGGCAAGGAGTACAAG
TGCAAGGTCTCCAACAAAGCCCTCCCAGCCCCCATCGAGAAAACCATCTCCAAAGCCAAAGGGCAGCCCC
GAGAACCACAGGTGTACACCCTGCCCCCATCCCGGGAGGAGATGACCAAGAACCAGGTCAGCCTGACCTG
CCTGGTCAAAGGCTTCTATCCCAGCGACATCGCCGTGGAGTGGGAGAGCAATGGGCAGCCGGAGAACAAC
TACAAGACCACGCCTCCCGTGCTGGACTCCGACGGCTCCTTCTTCCTCTACAGCAAGCTCACCGTGGACA
AGAGCAGGTGGCAGCAGGGGAACGTCTTCTCATGCTCCGTGATGCATGAGGGTCTGCACAACCACTACAC
GCAGAAGAGCCTCTCCCTGTCTCCGGGTAAATCTAGAGGGCCCTTCGAAGGTAAGCCTATCCCTAACCCT
CTCCTCGGTCTCGATTCTACGCGTACCGGTCATCATCACCATCACCATTGAGTTTAAACCCGCTGATCAG
CCTCGACTGTGCCTTCTAAGGCCTGAGCTCGCTGATCAGCCTCGATCGAGGATCCAGACATGATAAGATA
CATTGATGAGTTTGGACAAACCACAACTAGAATGCAGTGAAAAAAATGCTTTATTTGTGAAATTTGTGAT
GCTATTGCTTTATTTGTAACCATTATAAGCTGCAATAAACAAGTTAACAACAACAATTGCATTCATTTTA
TGTTTCAGGTTCAGGGGGAGGTGTGGGAGGTTTTTTAAAGCAAGTAAAACCTCTACAAATGTGGTATGGC
TGATTATGATCAGTCGACCTGCAGGCATGCAAGCTTGGCGTAATCATGGTCATAGCTGTTTCCTGTGTGA
AATTGTTATCCGCTCACAATTCCACACAACATACGAGCCGGAAGCATAAAGTGTAAAGCCTGGGGTGCCT
AATGAGTGAGCTAACTCACATTAATTGCGTTGCGCTCACTGCCCGCTTTCCAGTCGGGAAACCTGTCGTG
CCAGCTGCATTAATGAATCGGCCAACGCGCGGGGAGAGGCGGTTTGCGTATTGGGCGCTCTTCCGCTTCC
TCGCTCACTGACTCGCTGCGCTCGGTCGTTCGGCTGCGGCGAGCGGTATCAGCTCACTCAAAGGCGGTAA
TACGGTTATCCACAGAATCAGGGGATAACGCAGGAAAGAACATGTGAGCAAAAGGCCAGCAAAAGGCCAG
GAACCGTAAAAAGGCCGCGTTGCTGGCGTTTTTCCATAGGCTCCGCCCCCCTGACGAGCATCACAAAAAT
CGACGCTCAAGTCAGAGGTGGCGAAACCCGACAGGACTATAAAGATACCAGGCGTTTCCCCCTGGAAGCT
CCCTCGTGCGCTCTCCTGTTCCGACCCTGCCGCTTACCGGATACCTGTCCGCCTTTCTCCCTTCGGGAAG
CGTGGCGCTTTCTCATAGCTCACGCTGTAGGTATCTCAGTTCGGTGTAGGTCGTTCGCTCCAAGCTGGGC
TGTGTGCACGAACCCCCCGTTCAGCCCGACCGCTGCGCCTTATCCGGTAACTATCGTCTTGAGTCCAACC
CGGTAAGACACGACTTATCGCCACTGGCAGCAGCCACTGGTAACAGGATTAGCAGAGCGAGGTATGTAGG
CGGTGCTACAGAGTTCTTGAAGTGGTGGCCTAACTACGGCTACACTAGAAGAACAGTATTTGGTATCTGC
GCTCTGCTGAAGCCAGTTACCTTCGGAAAAAGAGTTGGTAGCTCTTGATCCGGCAAACAAACCACCGCTG
GTAGCGGTGGTTTTTTTGTTTGCAAGCAGCAGATTACGCGCAGAAAAAAAGGATCTCAAGAAGATCCTTT
GATCTTTTCTACGGGGTCTGACGCTCAGTGGAACGAAAACTCACGTTAAGGGATTTTGGTCATGAGATTA
TCAAAAAGGATCTTCACCTAGATCCTTTTAAATTAAAAATGAAGTTTTAAATCAATCTAAAGTATATATG
AGTAAACTTGGTCTGACAGTTACCAATGCTTAATCAGTGAGGCACCTATCTCAGCGATCTGTCTATTTCG
TTCATCCATAGTTGCCTGACTCCCCGTCGTGTAGATAACTACGATACGGGAGGGCTTACCATCTGGCCCC
AGTGCTGCAATGATACCGCGAGACCCACGCTCACCGGCTCCAGATTTATCAGCAATAAACCAGCCAGCCG
GAAGGGCCGAGCGCAGAAGTGGTCCTGCAACTTTATCCGCCTCCATCCAGTCTATTAATTGTTGCCGGGA
AGCTAGAGTAAGTAGTTCGCCAGTTAATAGTTTGCGCAACGTTGTTGCCATTGCTACAGGCATCGTGGTG
TCACGCTCGTCGTTTGGTATGGCTTCATTCAGCTCCGGTTCCCAACGATCAAGGCGAGTTACATGATCCC
CCATGTTGTGCAAAAAAGCGGTTAGCTCCTTCGGTCCTCCGATCGTTGTCAGAAGTAAGTTGGCCGCAGT
GTTATCACTCATGGTTATGGCAGCACTGCATAATTCTCTTACTGTCATGCCATCCGTAAGATGCTTTTCT
GTGACTGGTGAGTACTCAACCAAGTCATTCTGAGAATAGTGTATGCGGCGACCGAGTTGCTCTTGCCCGG
CGTCAATACGGGATAATACCGCGCCACATAGCAGAACTTTAAAAGTGCTCATCATTGGAAAACGTTCTTC
GGGGCGAAAACTCTCAAGGATCTTACCGCTGTTGAGATCCAGTTCGATGTAACCCACTCGTGCACCCAAC
TGATCTTCAGCATCTTTTACTTTCACCAGCGTTTCTGGGTGAGCAAAAACAGGAAGGCAAAATGCCGCAA
AAAAGGGAATAAGGGCGACACGGAAATGTTGAATACTCATACTCTTCCTTTTTCAATATTATTGAAGCAT
TTATCAGGGTTATTGTCTCATGAGCGGATACATATTTGAATGTATTTAGAAAAATAAACAAATAGGGGTT
CCGCGCACATTTCCCCGAAAAGTGCCACCTGACGTCTAAGAAACCATTATTATCATGACATTAACCTATA
AAAATAGGCGTATCACGAGGCCCTTTCGTCTCGCGCGTTTCGGTGATGACGGTGAAAACCTCTGACACAT
GCAGCTCCCGGAGACGGTCACAGCTTGTCTGTAAGCGGATGCCGGGAGCAGACAAGCCCGTCAGGGCGCG
TCAGCGGGTGTTGGCGGGTGTCGGGGCTGGCTTAACTATGCGGCATCAGAGCAGATTGTACTGAGAGTGC
ACCATATGCGGTGTGAAATACCGCACAGATGCGTAAGGAGAAAATACCGCATCAGGCGCCATTCGCCATT
CAGGCTGCGCAACTGTTGGGAAGGGCGATCGGTGCGGGCCTCTTCGCTATTACGCCAGCTGGCGAAAGGG
GGATGTGCTGCAAGGCGATTAAGTTGGGTAACGCCAGGGTTTTCCCAGTCACGACGTT
